>Addgene plasmid #70100 | DGP105- pSP64 Poly(A)900 | depositor partial sequence | sequence record 124825 | inserted sequence
GCCCTGCAGCATCAGTACGATCATTCCTAAGCTATATCCTCGATTTACTGAAATCATACAATTAATTGGA
GCTAGCGGAATGGTGACACTGCCTACCGAAAATGCATTTGACTCAGAGATACGGGAAGATCTTGACCAAT
ATCTTCAAGCAACCAATACAAATGCTGAAGAACGTGTGAAAATTTTCCGTTTGGCATGGGATTTAACAAT
GAGTTCATTCGGAACTAGACAAACTCACTACGAAAGATATTTTTTCGGAGATCCTATTCGGATTTCAAGC
AGGCTGTATACCAGTTATCCAAAGCAGGAGCAGTTGAACATGATTAAAACATTTTTACATGCAGATACAG
AACATTGAAAAAACAGCGGGAAAAGATCCGCTGTTTCGTATTTTTTATTCAGGAAACTGAACATGGCCCG
GTACTGTATAGGCTTTGGACGTTCCGCTTTCAGGCAGCTTTGGAATGGTGTCTTTCACAACTTTTCCGCG
GATGTCAGTCATTCTGACTTTGAGAGAGCCAGTACCTAAATTCGTACTCACAAAATGGTTATAGTCCATT
TTCTCCATGTTGATCCACTTACCATCCTTTTCATATTCCATTTTCATAACAGGATACTTGTGATTTCTGA
CTTGGATTGCTGCCCACCACCTGCTGCTGCCTTCTTTGATCCGGTACGTGAAATTGCCGGTGATTGGGGC
TTTGACAACACGCCATTTAATATTGATTTTTCCGTCTTTCATATTGCCGATTTTACGGAAGGCATTAGGT
GACAGATCAAGAGCTCCCCGAGCGCCTTCGGGATAAAGATCAGTAACATATACGGTTGTTTTCCCTTTTG
GCCCTTCAACTTCCAAATAAGAGCCGGCAAGTGCCGCTTTTACTCCTCCGTAATTGAGATCCGCCGGATG
GATCCTGT
