>Addgene plasmid #70100 | DGP105- pSP64 Poly(A)900 | addgene partial sequence | sequence record 127273 | SP6 5'-ATTTAGGTGACACTATAG-3'
ATCATTCCTAAGCTATATCCTCGATTTACTGAAATCATACAATTAATTGGAGCTAGCGGAATGGTGACAC
TGCCTACCGAAAATGCATTTGACTCAGAGATACGGGAAGATCTTGACCAATATCTTCAAGCAACCAATAC
AAATGCTGAAGAACGTGTGAAAATTTTCCGTTTGGCATGGGATTTAACAATGAGTTCATTCGGAACTAGA
CAAACTCACTACGAAAGATATTTTTTCGGAGATCCTATTCGGATTTCAAGCAGGCTGTATACCAGTTATC
CAAAGCAGGAGCAGTTGAACATGATTAAAACATTTTTACATGCAGATACAGAACATTGAAAAAACAGCGG
GAAAAGATCCGCTGTTTCGTATTTTTTATTCAGGAAACTGAACATGGCCCGGTACTGTATAGGCTTTGGA
CGTTCCGCTTTCAGGCAGCTTTGGAATGGTGTCTTTCACAACTTTTCCGCGGATGTCAGTCATTCTGACT
TTGAGAGAGCCAGTACCTAAATTCGTACTCACAAAATGGTTATAGTCCATTTTCTCCATGTTGATCCACT
TACCATCCTTTTCATATTCCATTTTCATAACAGGATACTTGTGATTTCTGACTTGGATTGCTGCCCACCA
CCTGCTGCTGCCTTCTTTGATCCGGTACGTGAAATTGCCGGTGATTGGGGCTTTGACAACACGCCATTTA
ATATTGATTTTTCCGTCTTTCATATTGCCGATTTTACGGAAGGCATTAGGTGACAGATCAAGAGCTCCCC
GAGCGCCTTCGGGATAAAGATCAGTAACATATACGGTTGTT
