>Addgene plasmid #70100 | DGP105- pSP64 Poly(A)900 | addgene partial sequence | sequence record 127824 | M13pUC-Rev 5'-AGCGGATAACAATTTCACACAGG-3'
TTTTTTTTTGGGAGCTCGCCCGGGGATCCATCCGGCGGATCTCAATTACGGAGGAGTAAAAGCGGCACTT
GCCGGCTCTTATTTGGAAGTTGAAGGGCCAAAAGGGAAAACAACCGTATATGTTACTGATCTTTATCCCG
AAGGCGCTCGGGGAGCTCTTGATCTGTCACCTAATGCCTTCCGTAAAATCGGCAATATGAAAGACGGAAA
AATCAATATTAAATGGCGTGTTGTCAAAGCCCCAATCACCGGCAATTTCACGTACCGGATCAAAGAAGGC
AGCAGCAGGTGGTGGGCAGCAATCCAAGTCAGAAATCACAAGTATCCTGTTATGAAAATGGAATATGAAA
AGGATGGTAAGTGGATCAACATGGAGAAAATGGACTATAACCATTTTGTGAGTACGAATTTAGGTACTGG
CTCTCTCAAAGTCAGAATGACTGACATCCGCGGAAAAGTTGTGAAAGACACCATTCCAAAGCTGCCTGAA
AGCGGAACGTCCAAAGCCTATACAGTACCGGGCCATGTTCAGTTTCCTGAATAAAAAATACGAAACAGCG
GATCTTTTCCCGCTGTTTTTTCAATGTTCTGTATCTGCATGTAAAAATGTTTTAATCATGTTCAACTGCT
CCTGCTTTGGATAACTGGTATACAGCCTGCTTGAAATCCGAATAGGATCTCCGAAAAAATATCTTTCGTA
GTGAGTTTGTCTAGTTCCGAATGAACTCATTGTTAAATCCCATGCCAAACGGAAAATTTTCACACGTTCT
TCAGCATTTGTATTGGTTGCTTGAAGATATTGGTCAAGATCTTCCCGTATCTCTGAGTCAAATGCATT
