[The description below was written by a language model from this plasmid's Addgene catalogue record.]
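Description:
DGP105- pSP64 Poly(A)900 is an in vitro transcription plasmid built on the commercial pSP64 backbone (the construct name indicates the Poly(A) version of that vector). It is propagated in E. coli under ampicillin selection. The record gives a backbone of about 3.0 kb and a total size of about 3.9 kb. Copy number is listed as unknown, and no feature table is provided, so the origin of replication and other backbone elements are not itemised in the record.

The payload is a 900 bp fragment of Bacillus subtilis DNA, cloned by restriction digestion between PstI and BamHI sites, both of which remain intact. The record does not say which B. subtilis gene or genomic region the fragment comes from. The insert sits downstream of the SP6 promoter, so bacteriophage SP6 RNA polymerase can be used to synthesise a defined RNA from the template in vitro. In pSP64 Poly(A)-type vectors, a template-encoded adenosine tract lies downstream of the cloning site, so run-off transcripts carry a 3′ poly(A) tail and behave like polyadenylated mRNA. This is inferred from the vector name rather than from an annotated feature.

The stated purpose is to produce an RNA spike-in whose GC content is similar to that of Saccharomyces cerevisiae mRNAs, for in vivo measurement of RNA kinetics with the RATE-seq approach. Because the sequence is bacterial, the synthetic transcript can presumably be distinguished from yeast transcripts in sequencing data, allowing it to serve as an external standard when added to yeast RNA samples.
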