Addgene plasmid #70100: DGP105- pSP64 Poly(A)900
Purpose: an RNA spike-in with similar GC content to S. cerevisiae mRNAs, for in vivo measurement of RNA kinetics
Depositing lab: David Gresham. Depositing organization: New York University. Publication: Determination of in vivo RNA kinetics using RATE-seq. Neymotin B, Athanasiadou R, Gresham D. RNA. 2014 Oct;20(10):1645-52. doi: 10.1261/rna.045104.114. Epub 2014 Aug 26. PubMed 25161313.
Backbone
  Vector backbone: pSP64
  Backbone manufacturer: Promega
  Backbone size w/o insert (bp): 2999
  Total vector size (bp): 3900
  Vector type: in vitro transcription
Growth in bacteria
  Bacterial resistance: Ampicillin, 100 μg/mL
  Growth temperature: 37°C
  Growth strain: DH5alpha
  Copy number: Unknown
Gene/Insert
  Gene/Insert name: 900bp insert from B. subtillis
  Species: B. subtilis
  Insert size (bp): 900
  Promoter: SP6
  Cloning method: Restriction Enzyme; 5′ cloning site PstI (not destroyed); 3′ cloning site BamHI (not destroyed)
  Sequencing primers: 5′ SP6; 3′ M13R
Terms and licenses: Academic/Nonprofit Terms; Industry Terms: Not Available to Industry
How to cite: DGP105- pSP64 Poly(A)900 was a gift from David Gresham (Addgene plasmid # 70100 ; http://n2t.net/addgene:70100 ; RRID:Addgene_70100)
